>Addgene plasmid #248531 | pLenti-gRNA7-3 | addgene full sequence | sequence record 493026 | Addgene NGS Result
CCTTCTGATGTTTCTAACAGGCCAGGATTAACTGCGAATCGTTCTAGCTCCCTGCTTGCCCATACTATAT
GTTTTAATTTATATTTTTTCTTTCCCCCTGGCCTTAACCGAATTTTTTCCCATCGCGATCTAATTCTCCC
CCGCTTAATACTGACGCTCTCGCACCCATCTCTCTCCTTCTAGCCTCCGCTAGTCAAAATTTTTGGCGTA
CTCACCAGTCGCCGCCCCTCGCCTCTTGCCGTGCGCGCTTCAGCAAGCCGAGTCCTGCGTCGAGAGAGCT
CCTCTGGTTTCCCTTTCGCTTTCAAGTCCCTGTTCGGGCGCCACTGCTAGAGATTTTCCACACTGACTAA
AAGGGTCTGAGGGATCTCTAGTTACCAGAGTCACACAACAGACGGGCACACACTACTTGAAGCACTCAAG
GCAAGCTTTATTGAGGCTTAAGCAGTGGGTTCCCTAGTTAGCCAGAGAGCTCCCAGGCTCAGATCTGGTC
TAACCAGAGAGACCCGTTTATGTATCGAGCTAGGCACTTAAATACAATATCTCTGCAATGCGGCAATTCA
GTGGTTCGTCCAATCCATGTCAGACCCGTCTGTTGCCTTCCTAATAAGGCACGATCGTACCACCTTACTT
CCACCAATCGGCATGCACGGTGCTTTTTCTCTCCTTGTAAGGCATGTTGCTAACTCATCGTTACCATGTT
GCAAGACTACAAGAGTATTGCATAAGACTACATTAAGCTTGCAGCTCCAGCTTTTGTTCCCTTTAGTGAG
GGTTAATTGCGCGCTTGGCGTAATCATGGTCATAGCTGTTTCCTGTGTGAAATTGTTATCCGCTCACAAT
TCCACACAACATACGAGCCGGAAGCATAAAGTGTAAAGCCTGGGGTGCCTAATGAGTGAGCTAACTCACA
TTAATTGCGTTGCGCTCACTGCCCGCTTTCCAGTCGGGAAACCTGTCGTGCCAGCTGCATTAATGAATCG
GCCAACGCGCGGGGAGAGGCGGTTTGCGTATTGGGCGCTCTTCCGCTTCCTCGCTCACTGACTCGCTGCG
CTCGGTCGTTCGGCTGCGGCGAGCGGTATCAGCTCACTCAAAGGCGGTAATACGGTTATCCACAGAATCA
GGGGATAACGCAGGAAAGAACATGTGAGCAAAAGGCCAGCAAAAGGCCAGGAACCGTAAAAAGGCCGCGT
TGCTGGCGTTTTTCCATAGGCTCCGCCCCCCTGACGAGCATCACAAAAATCGACGCTCAAGTCAGAGGTG
GCGAAACCCGACAGGACTATAAAGATACCAGGCGTTTCCCCCTGGAAGCTCCCTCGTGCGCTCTCCTGTT
CCGACCCTGCCGCTTACCGGATACCTGTCCGCCTTTCTCCCTTCGGGAAGCGTGGCGCTTTCTCATAGCT
CACGCTGTAGGTATCTCAGTTCGGTGTAGGTCGTTCGCTCCAAGCTGGGCTGTGTGCACGAACCCCCCGT
TCAGCCCGACCGCTGCGCCTTATCCGGTAACTATCGTCTTGAGTCCAACCCGGTAAGACACGACTTATCG
CCACTGGCAGCAGCCACTGGTAACAGGATTAGCAGAGCGAGGTATGTAGGCGGTGCTACAGAGTTCTTGA
AGTGGTGGCCTAACTACGGCTACACTAGAAGAACAGTATTTGGTATCTGCGCTCTGCTGAAGCCAGTTAC
CTTCGGAAAAAGAGTTGGTAGCTCTTGATCCGGCAAACAAACCACCGCTGGTAGCGGTGGTTTTTTTGTT
TGCAAGCAGCAGATTACGCGCAGAAAAAAAGGATCTCAAGAAGATCCTTTGATCTTTTCTACGGGGTCTG
ACGCTCAGTGGAACGAAAACTCACGTTAAGGGATTTTGGTCATGAGATTATCAAAAAGGATCTTCACCTA
GATCCTTTTAAATTAAAAATGAAGTTTTAAATCAATCTAAAGTATATATGAGTAAACTTGGTCTGACAGT
TACCAATGCTTAATCAGTGAGGCACCTATCTCAGCGATCTGTCTATTTCGTTCATCCATAGTTGCCTGAC
TCCCCGTCGTGTAGATAACTACGATACGGGAGGGCTTACCATCTGGCCCCAGTGCTGCAATGATACCGCG
AGACCCACGCTCACCGGCTCCAGATTTATCAGCAATAAACCAGCCAGCCGGAAGGGCCGAGCGCAGAAGT
GGTCCTGCAACTTTATCCGCCTCCATCCAGTCTATTAATTGTTGCCGGGAAGCTAGAGTAAGTAGTTCGC
CAGTTAATAGTTTGCGCAACGTTGTTGCCATTGCTACAGGCATCGTGGTGTCACGCTCGTCGTTTGGTAT
GGCTTCATTCAGCTCCGGTTCCCAACGATCAAGGCGAGTTACATGATCCCCCATGTTGTGCAAAAAAGCG
GTTAGCTCCTTCGGTCCTCCGATCGTTGTCAGAAGTAAGTTGGCCGCAGTGTTATCACTCATGGTTATGG
CAGCACTGCATAATTCTCTTACTGTCATGCCATCCGTAAGATGCTTTTCTGTGACTGGTGAGTACTCAAC
CAAGTCATTCTGAGAATAGTGTATGCGGCGACCGAGTTGCTCTTGCCCGGCGTCAATACGGGATAATACC
GCGCCACATAGCAGAACTTTAAAAGTGCTCATCATTGGAAAACGTTCTTCGGGGCGAAAACTCTCAAGGA
TCTTACCGCTGTTGAGATCCAGTTCGATGTAACCCACTCGTGCACCCAACTGATCTTCAGCATCTTTTAC
TTTCACCAGCGTTTCTGGGTGAGCAAAAACAGGAAGGCAAAATGCCGCAAAAAAGGGAATAAGGGCGACA
CGGAAATGTTGAATACTCATACTCTTCCTTTTTCAATATTATTGAAGCATTTATCAGGGTTATTGTCTCA
TGAGCGGATACATATTTGAATGTATTTAGAAAAATAAACAAATAGGGGTTCCGCGCACATTTCCCCGAAA
AGTGCCACCTAAATTGTAAGCGTTAATATTTTGTTAAAATTCGCGTTAAATTTTTGTTAAATCAGCTCAT
TTTTTAACCAATAGGCCGAAATCGGCAAAATCCCTTATAAATCAAAAGAATAGACCGAGATAGGGT
[37 nt withheld, positions 3077-3113]
AAAGAACGTGGACTCCAACGTCAAAGG
[49 nt withheld, positions 3141-3189]
T
[91 nt withheld, positions 3191-3281]
G
[124 nt withheld, positions 3283-3406]
CCCATTCGCCATTCAGGCTGCGCAACTGTTGGGAAGGGCGATCGGTGCGGGCCTCTTCGCTATTACGCCA
GCTGGCGAAAGGGGGATGTGCTGCAAGGCGATTAAGTTGGGTAACGCCAGGGTTTTCCCAGTCACGACGT
TGTAAAACGACGGCCAGTGAGCGCGCGTAATACGACTCACTATAGGGCGAATTGGGTACGTCCCTAGGCC
TCCAAAAAAGCCTCCTCACTACTTCTGGAATAGCTCAGAGGCCGAGGCGGCCTCGGCCTCTGCATAAATA
AAAAAAATTAGTCAGCCATGGGGCGGAGAATGGGCGGAACTGGGCGGAGTTAGGGGCGGGATGGGCGGAG
TTAGGGGCGGGATAGCTAGAGCCAGACATGATAAGATACATTGATGAGTTTGGACAAACCACAACTAGAA
TGCAGTGAAAAAAATGCTTTATTTGTGAAATTTGTGATGCTATTGCTTTATTTGTAACCATTATAAGCTG
CAATAAACAAGTTCCTCTCACTCTCTGATATTCATTTCTTTGCAAGTTATAAATACTGAATAATAAGATG
ACATGAACTACTATACGTACTGCTAGAGATTTTCCACACTGACTAAAAGGGTCTGAGGGATCTCTAGTTA
CCAGAGTCACACAACAGACGGGCACACACTACTTGAAGCACTCAAGGCAAGCTTTATTGAGGCTTAAGCA
GTGGGTTCCCTAGTTAGCCAGAGAGCTCCCAGGCTCAGATCTGGTCTAACCAGAGAGACCCAGTACAAGC
AAAAAGCAGATCTTGTCTTCGTTGGGAGTGAATTAGCCCTTCCAGTCCCCCCTTTTCTTTTAAAAAGTGG
CTAAGATCTACAGCTGCCTTGTAAGTCATTGGTCTTAAAGTCGACGCGGGGAGGCGGCCCAAAGGGAGAT
CCGACTCGTCTGAGGGCGAAGGCGAAGACGCGGAAGAGGCCGCAGAGCCGGCAGCAGGCCGCGGGAAGGA
AGGTCCGCTGGATTGAGGGCCGAAGGGACGTAGCAGAAGGACGTCCCGCGCAGAATCCAGGTGGCAACAC
AGGCGAGCAGCCAAGGAAAGGACGATGATTTCCCCGACAACACCACGGAATTGTCAGTGCCCAACAGCCG
AGCCCCTGTCCAGCAGCGGGCAAGGCAGGCGGCGATGAGTTCCGCCGTGGCAATAGGGAGGGGGAAAGCG
AAAGTCCCGGAAAGGAGCTGACAGGTGGTGGCAATGCCCCAACCAGTGGGGGTTGCGTCAGCAAACACAG
TGCACACCACGCCACGTTGCCTGACAACGGGCCACAACTCCTCATAAAGAGACAGCAACCAGGATTTATA
CAAGGAGGAGAAAATGAAAGCCATACGGGAAGCAATAGCATGATACAAAGGCATTAAAGCAGCGTATCCA
CATAGCGTAAAAGGAGCAACATAGTTAAGAATACCAGTCAATCTTTCACAAATTTTGTAATCCAGAGGTT
GATTGTCGACTTAACGCGTTCAGGCACCGGGCTTGCGGGTCATGCACCAGGTGCGCGGTCCTTCGGGCAC
CTCGACGTCGGCGGTGACGGTGAAGCCGAGCCGCTCGTAGAAGGGGAGGTTGCGGGGCGCGGAGGTCTCC
AGGAAGGCGGGCACCCCGGCGCGCTCGGCCGCCTCCACTCCGGGGAGCACGACGGCGCTGCCCAGACCCT
TGCCCTGGTGGTCGGGCGAGACTCCGACGGTGGCCAGGAACCACGCGGGCTCCTTGGGCCGGTGCGGCGC
CAGGAGGCCTTCCATCTGTTGCTGCGCGGCCAGCCGGGAACCGCTCAACTCGGCCATGCGCGGGCCGATC
TCGGCGAACACCGCCCCCGCTTCGACGCTCTCCGGCGTGGTCCAGACCGCCACGGCGGCGCCGTCGTCCG
CGACCCACACCTTGCCGATGTCGAGCCCGACGCGCGTGAGGAAGAGTTCTTGCAGCTCGGTGACCCGCTC
GATGTGGCGGTCCGGATCGACGGTGTGGCGCGTGGCGGGGTAGTCGGCGAACGCGGCGGCGAGGGTGCGT
ACGGCCCTGGGGACGTCGTCGCGGGTGGCGAGGCGCACCGTGGGCTTGTACTCGGTCATGGTGGCCGTAC
GTCACGACACCTGAAATGGAAGAAAAAAACTTTGAACCACTGTCTGAGGCTTGAGAATGAACCAAGATCC
AAACTCAAAAAGGGCAAATTCCAAGGAGAATTACATCAAGTGCCAAGCTGGCCTAACTTCAGTCTCCACC
CACTCAGTGTGGGGAAACTCCATCGCATAAAACCCCTCCCCCCAACCTAAAGACGACGTACTCCAAAAGC
TCGAGAACTAATCGAGGTGCCTGGACGGCGCCCGGTACTCCGTGGAGTCACATGAAGCGACGGCTGAGGA
CGGAAAGGCCCTTTTCCTTTGTGTGGGTGACTCACCCGCCCGCTCTCCCGAGCGCCGCGTCCTCCATTTT
GAGCTCCCTGCAGCAGGGCCGGGAAGCGGCCATCTTTCCGCTCACGCAACTGGTGCCGACCGGGCCAGCC
TTGCCGCCCAGGGCGGGGCGATACACGGCGGCGCGAGGCCAGGCACCAGAGCAGGCCGGCCAGCTTGAGA
CTACCCCCGTCCGATTCTCGGTGGCCGCGCTCGCAGGCCCCGCCTCGCCGAACATGTGCGCTGGGACGCA
CGGGCCCCGTCGCCGCCCGCGGCCCCAAAAACCGAAATACCAGTGTGCAGATCTTGGCCCGCATTTACAA
GACTATCTTGCCAGAAAAAAAGCGTCGCAGCAGGTCATCAAAAATTTTAAATGGCTAGAGACTTATCGAA
AGCAGCGAGACAGGCGCGAAGGTGCCACCAGATTCGCACGCGGCGGCCCCAGCGCCCAGGCCAGGCCTCA
ACTCAAGCACGAGGCGAAGGGGCTCCTTAAGCGCAAGGCCTCGAACTCTCCCACCCACTTCCAACCCGAA
GCTCGGGATCAAGAATCACGTACTGCAGCCAGGTGGAAGTAATTCAAGGCACGCAAGGGCCATAACCCGT
AAAGAGGCCAGGCCCGCGGGAACCACACACGGCACTTACCTGTGTTCTGGCGGCAAACCCGTTGCGAAAA
AGAACGTTCACGGCGACTACTGCACTTATATACGGTTCTCCCCCACCCTCGGGAAAAAGGCGGAGCCAGT
ACACGACATCACTTTCCCAGTTTACCCCGCGCCACCTTCTCTAGGCACCGGATCAATTGCCGACCCCTCC
CCCCAACTTCTCGGGGACTGTGGGCGATGTGCGCTCTGCCCACTGACGGGCACCGGAGCCAATTCCCACT
CCTTTCAAGACCTAGAAGGTCCATTAGCTGCAAAGATTCCTCTCTGTTTAAAACTTTATCCATCTTTGCA
CCCGGGCCCCCTCGAGCCGGCGCCAAAGTGGATCTCTGCTGTCCCTGTAATAAACCCGAAAATTTTGAAT
TTTTGTAATTTGTTTTTGTAATTCTTTAGTTTGTATGTCTGTTGCTATTATGTCTACTATTCTTTCCCCT
GCACTGTACCCCCCAATCCCCCCTTTTCTTTTAAAATTGTGGATGAATACTGCCATTTGTCTCAAGATCT
AGTTACGCCAAGCTTAAAAAAGCACCGACTCGGTGCCACTTTTTCAAGTTGATAACGGACTAGCCTTATT
TAAACTTGCTATGCTGTTTCCAGCATAGCTCTTAAACGAAAATGCCACAGCAAGAGTCGGTGTTTCGTCC
TTTCCACAAGATATATAAAGCCAAGAAATCGAAATACTTTCAAGTTACGGTAAGCATATGATAGTCCATT
TTAAAACATAATTTTAAAACTGCAAACTACCCAAGAAATTATTACTTTCTACGTCACGTATTTTGTACTA
ATATCTTTGTGTTTACAGTCAAATTAATTCTAATTATCTCTCTAACAGCCTTGTATCGTATATGCAAATA
TGAAGGAATCATGGGAAATAGGCCCTCTCTGGGTCCCCTCGGGGTTGGGAGGTGGGTCTGAAACGATAAT
GGTGAATATCCCTGCCTAACTCTATTCACTATAGAAAGTACAGCAAAAACTATTCTTAAACCTACCAAGC
CTCCTACTATCATTATGAATAATTTTATATACCACAGCCAATTTGTTATGTTAAACCAATTCCACAAACT
TGCCCATTTATCTAATTCCAATAATTCTTGTTCATTCTTTTCTTGCTGGTTTTGCGATTCTTCAATTAAG
GAGTGTATTAAGCTTGTGTAATTGTTAATTTCTCTGTCCCACTCCATCCAGGTCGTGTGATTCCAAATCT
GTTCCAGAGATTTATTACTCCAACTAGCATTCCAAGGCACAGCAGTGGTGCAAATGAGTTTTCCAGAGCA
ACCCCAAATCCCCAGGAGCTGTTGATCCTTTAGGTATCTTTCCACAGCCAGGATTCTTGCCTGGAGCTGC
TTGATGCCCCAGACTGTGAGTTGCAACAGATGCTGTTGCGCCTCAATAGCCCTCAGCAAATTGTTCTGCT
GCTGCACTATACCAGACAATAATTGTCTGGCCTGTACCGTCAGCGTCATTGACGCTGCGCCCATAGTGCT
TCCTGCTGCTCCCAAGAACCCAAGGAACAAAGCTCCTATTCCCACTGCTCTTTTTTCTCTCTGCACCACT
CTTCTCTTTGCCTTGGTGGGTGCTACTCCTAATGGTTCAATTTTTACTACTTTATATTTATATAATTCAC
TTCTCCAATTGTCCCTCATATCTCCTCCTCCAGGTCTGAAGATCAGCGGCCGCTTGCTGTGCGGTGGTCT
TACTTTTGTTTTGCTCTTCCTCTATCTTGTCTAAAGCTTCCTTGGTGTCTTTTATCTCTATCCTTTGATG
CACACAATAGAGGGTTGCTACTGTATTATATAATGATCTAAGTTCTTCTGATCCTGTCTGAAGGGATGGT
TGTAGCTGTCCCAGTATTTGTCTACAG
Features (pLannotate 1.2.2; 29 found; start..end, strand, type, name):
    153..278     -  misc_feature   HIV-1 Ψ: packaging signal of human immunodeficiency virus type 1
    325..505     -  LTR            5' LTR (truncated): truncated 5' long terminal repeat (LTR) from HIV-1
    506..732     -  promoter       RSV promoter: Rous sarcoma virus enhancer/promoter
    760..778     -  promoter       T3 promoter: promoter for bacteriophage T3 RNA polymerase
    823..839     -  protein_bind   lac operator: The lac repressor binds to the lac operator to inhibit transcription in E. coli. This inhibition can be relieved by adding lactose or isopropyl-β-D-thiogalactopyranoside (IPTG). lac repressor encoded by lacI
    847..877     -  promoter       lac promoter: promoter for the E. coli lac operon
    892..913     -  protein_bind   CAP binding site: CAP binding activates transcription in the presence of cAMP. E. coli catabolite activator protein
    926..1018    -  CDS            lacI (fragment): lac repressor; lacI; The lac repressor binds to the lac operator to inhibit transcription in E. coli. This inhibition can be relieved by adding lactose or isopropyl-β-D-thiogalactopyranoside (IPTG).
   1201..1789    -  rep_origin     ori: high-copy-number ColE1/pMB1/pBR322/pUC origin of replication
   1960..2820    -  CDS            AmpR: β-lactamase; bla; confers resistance to ampicillin, carbenicillin, and related antibiotics
   2821..2925    -  promoter       AmpR promoter: bla
   2978..3406    -  rep_origin     f1 ori (sequence partly withheld): f1 bacteriophage origin of replication; arrow indicates direction of (+) strand synthesis
   3411..3566    -  CDS            lacZα (fragment): LacZα fragment of β-galactosidase; lacZ fragment
   3574..3592    +  promoter       T7 promoter: promoter for bacteriophage T7 RNA polymerase
   3613..3748    -  rep_origin     SV40 ori: SV40 origin of replication
   3788..3909    -  polyA_signal   SV40 poly(A) signal: SV40 polyadenylation signal
   3987..4220    -  LTR            3' LTR (ΔU3): self-inactivating 3' long terminal repeat (LTR) from HIV-1
   4222..4241    -  misc_feature   cPPT/CTS (fragment): central polypurine tract and central termination sequence of HIV-1
   4292..4880    -  misc_feature   WPRE: woodchuck hepatitis virus posttranscriptional regulatory element
   4896..5495    -  CDS            PuroR (fragment): puromycin N-acetyltransferase; pac from Streptomyces; confers resistance to puromycin
   5517..6455    -  intron         EF-1α intron A: intron upstream of the start codon of human EF-1α
   6456..6667    -  promoter       EF-1α core promoter: core promoter for human elongation factor EF-1α
   6693..6759    -  CDS            small t antigen (fragment): SV40 (simian virus 40) small t antigen
   6825..6942    -  misc_feature   cPPT/CTS: central polypurine tract and central termination sequence of HIV-1
   6998..7065    -  misc_RNA       tracrRNA (fragment): trans-activating CRISPR RNA for the Streptococcus pyogenes CRISPR/Cas9 system
   7113..7353    -  promoter       U6 promoter: RNA polymerase III promoter for human U6 snRNA
   7357..7383    -  CDS            Rev (fragment): human immunodeficiency virus 1 (HIV-1) Rev protein; rev; enhances nuclear export of unspliced and incompletely spliced viral mRNAs
   7760..7993    -  misc_feature   RRE: The Rev response element (RRE) of HIV-1 allows for Rev-dependent mRNA export from the nucleus to the cytoplasm.
   8139..169     -  CDS            HIV-1 gag (fragment) (across the origin): gag protein from human immunodeficiency virus 1; gag
