[The description below was written by a language model from this plasmid's Addgene catalogue record and pLannotate feature annotations shown in this document.]
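Description:
pLenti-gRNA7-3 is a lentiviral guide RNA expression plasmid built on the pLentiGuide-Puro-FE backbone and catalogued as a mammalian expression/CRISPR vector. It belongs to the KaryoCreate system, a CRISPR-based approach for studying chromosome-specific aneuploidy by targeting human centromeres. The insert, cloned by Gibson assembly, is a single human-directed guide called gRNA7-3. The name suggests a chromosome 7 centromeric target, but the record does not state the target chromosome explicitly. In bacteria the 8.3 kb plasmid replicates from a high-copy ColE1/pUC-type origin and is selected with ampicillin through the β-lactamase gene. An f1 origin and remnants of a lac/lacZα cloning region are also present.

The viral portion has a third-generation, self-inactivating layout. An RSV promoter fused to a truncated HIV-1 5' LTR drives genomic RNA production in packaging cells. It is followed by the Ψ packaging signal with a gag fragment, the RRE for Rev-dependent nuclear export, and a ΔU3 3' LTR backed by an SV40 polyadenylation signal. Inside this frame the human U6 RNA polymerase III promoter transcribes the guide fused to a Streptococcus pyogenes Cas9 scaffold. The scaffold is annotated only as a partial tracrRNA match, which would be consistent with a modified scaffold. A cPPT/CTS element lies downstream. Next, an EF-1α core promoter with its intron A expresses puromycin N-acetyltransferase, allowing selection of transduced cells, and a WPRE enhances transcript expression.

No Cas9 or dCas9 coding sequence is annotated, so the nuclease or centromere-directed effector protein must be supplied from a separate construct. The plasmid is therefore suited to stable delivery of a centromere-targeting guide into human cells.
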