Addgene plasmid #248531: pLenti-gRNA7-3
Purpose: A CRISPR-based technology to study chromosome-specific aneuploidy by targeting human centromeres
Depositing lab: Teresa Davoli. Depositing organization: NYU Grossman School of Medicine. Publication: KaryoCreate: A CRISPR-based technology to study chromosome-specific aneuploidy by targeting human centromeres. Bosco N, Goldberg A, Zhao X, Mays JC, Cheng P, Johnson AF, Bianchi JJ, Toscani C, Di Tommaso E, Katsnelson L, Annuar D, Mei S, Faitelson RE, Pesselev IY, Mohamed KS, Mermerian A, Camacho-Hernandez EM, Gionco CA, Manikas J, Tseng YS, Sun Z, Fani S, Keegan S, Lippman SM, Fenyo D, Giunta S, Santaguida S, Davoli T. Cell. 2023 Apr 27;186(9):1985-2001.e19. doi: 10.1016/j.cell.2023.03.029. Epub 2023 Apr 18. PubMed 37075754.
Backbone
  Vector backbone: pLentiGuide-Puro-FE
  Vector type: Mammalian Expression, CRISPR
Growth in bacteria
  Bacterial resistance: Ampicillin, 100 μg/mL
  Growth temperature: 30°C
  Growth strain: NEB Stable
  Copy number: High Copy
Gene/Insert
  Gene/Insert name: gRNA7-3
  gRNA/shRNA sequence: ACTCTTGCTGTGGCATTTTC
  Species: H. sapiens (human)
  Promoter: U6
  Cloning method: Gibson Cloning
Terms and licenses: Academic/Nonprofit Terms; Industry Terms: Not Available to Industry
How to cite: pLenti-gRNA7-3 was a gift from Teresa Davoli (Addgene plasmid # 248531 ; http://n2t.net/addgene:248531 ; RRID:Addgene_248531)
